>Addgene plasmid #123193 | pSB118 - pL2_pSB90_fLUC-I_HcPro | addgene full sequence | sequence record 242243 | Addgene NGS Result
GTGCCGATGTATCACCTCTCGCAAGGTTTTGACGGGTTTACTAGAATTCGAGCTCGGAGGTCAACATGGT
GGAGCACGACACTCTGGTCTACTCCAAAAATGTCAAAGATACAGTCTCAGAAGATCAAAGGGCTATTGAG
ACTTTTCAACAAAGGATAATTTCGGGAAACCTCCTCGGATTCCATTGCCCAGCTATCTGTCACTTCATCG
AAAGGACAGTAGAAAAGGAAGGTGGCTCCTACAAATGCCATCATTGCGATAAAGGAAAGGCTATCATTCA
AGATCTCTCTGCCGACAGTGGTCCCAAAGATGGACCCCCACCCACGAGGAGCATCGTGGAAAAAGAAGAG
GTTCCAACCACGTCTACAAAGCAAGTGGATTGATGTGATAACATGGTGGAGCACGACACTCTGGTCTACT
CCAAAAATGTCAAAGATACAGTCTCAGAAGATCAAAGGGCTATTGAGACTTTTCAACAAAGGATAATTTC
GGGAAACCTCCTCGGATTCCATTGCCCAGCTATCTGTCACTTCATCGAAAGGACAGTAGAAAAGGAAGGT
GGCTCCTACAAATGCCATCATTGCGATAAAGGAAAGGCTATCATTCAAGATCTCTCTGCCGACAGTGGTC
CCAAAGATGGACCCCCACCCACGAGGAGCATCGTGGAAAAAGAAGAGGTTCCAACCACGTCTACAAAGCA
AGTGGATTGATGTGACATCTCCACTGACGTAAGGGATGACGCACAATCCCACTATCCTTCGCAAGACCCT
TCCTCTATATAAGGAAGTTCATTTCATTTGGAGAGGACACGCTCGAGTATAAGAGCTCATTTTTACAACA
ATTACCAACAACAACAAACAACAAACAACATTACAATTACATTTACAATTATCGATACAATGAGCGACAA
ATCAATCTCTGAGGCATTCTTCATACCATACTCTAAGAAATTCTTGGAGTTAAGACCAGATGGAATTTCC
CATGAGTGTACAAGAGGAGTATCAGTTGAGCGGTGCGGTGAGGTGGCTGCAATCCTGACACAAGCACTTT
CACCGTGTGGTAAGATCACATGCAAACGTTGCATGGTTGAAACACCTGACATTGTTGAGGGTGAGTCGGG
AGACAGTGTCACCAACCAAGGTAAGCTCCTAGCAATGCTGAAAGAACAGTATCCAGATTTCCCAATGGCC
GAGAAACTACTCACAAGGTTTTTGCAACAGAAATCACTAGTAAATACAAATTTGACAGCCTGCGTGAGCG
TCAAACAACTCATTGGTGACCGCAAACAAGCTCCATTCACACACGTACTGGCTGTCAGCGAAATTCTGTT
TAAAGGCAATAAACTAACAGGGGCCGATCTCGAAGAGGCAAGCACACATATGCTTGAAATAGCAAGGTTC
TTGAACAATCGCACTGAAAATATGCGCATTGGCCACCTTGGTTCTTTCAGAAATAAAATCTCATCGAAGG
CCCATGTGAATAACGCACTCATGTGTGATAATCAACTTGATCAGAATGGGAATTTTATTTGGGGACTAAG
GGGTGCACACGCAAAGAGGTTTCTTAAAGGATTTTTCACTGAGATTGACCCAAATGAAGGATACGATAAG
TATGTTATCAGGAAACATATCAGGGGTAGCAGAAAGCTAGCAATTGGCAATTTGATAATGTCAACTGACT
TCCAGACGCTCAGGCAACAAATTCAAGGCGAAACTATTGAGCGTAAAGAAATTGGGAATCACTGCATTTC
AATGCGGAATGGTAATTACGTGTACCCATGTTGTTGTGTTACTCTTGAAGATGGTAAGGCTCAATATTCG
GATCTAAAGCATCCAACGAAGAGACATCTGGTCATTGGCAACTCTGGCGATTCAAAGTACCTAGACCTTC
CAGTTCTCAATGAAGAGAAAATGTATATAGCTAATGAAGGTTATTGCTACATGAACATTTTCTTTGCTCT
ACTAGTGAATGTCAAGGAAGAGGATGCAAAGGACTTCACCAAGTTTATAAGGGACACAATTGTTCCAAAG
CTTGGAGCGTGGCCAACAATGCAAGATGTTGCAACTGCATGCTACTTACTTTCCATTCTTTACCCAGATG
TCCTGAGTGCTGAATTACCCAGAATTTTGGTTGATCATGACAACAAAACAATGCATGTTTTGGATTCGTA
TGGGTCTAGAACGACAGGATACCACATGTTGAAAATGAACACAACATCCCAGCTAATTGAATTCGTTCAT
TCAGGTTTGGAATCCGAAATGAAAACTTTTAATGTTGGATGAGCTTGTCAAGCAGATCGTTCAAACATTT
GGCAATAAAGTTTCTTAAGATTGAATCCTGTTGCCGGTCTTGCGATGATTATCATATAATTTCTGTTGAA
TTACGTTAAGCATGTAATAATTAACATGTAATGCATGACGTTATTTATGAGATGGGTTTTTATGATTAGA
GTCCCGCAATTATACATTTAATACGCGATAGAAAACAAAATATAGCGCGCAAACTAGGATAAATTATCGC
GCGCGGTGTCATCTATGTTACTAGATCGACGCTTTACGAATTCCCATGGGGAGGTCAACATGGTGGAGCA
CGACACTCTGGTCTACTCCAAAAATGTCAAAGATACAGTCTCAGAAGATCAAAGGGCTATTGAGACTTTT
CAACAAAGGATAATTTCGGGAAACCTCCTCGGATTCCATTGCCCAGCTATCTGTCACTTCATCGAAAGGA
CAGTAGAAAAGGAAGGTGGCTCCTACAAATGCCATCATTGCGATAAAGGAAAGGCTATCATTCAAGATCT
CTCTGCCGACAGTGGTCCCAAAGATGGACCCCCACCCACGAGGAGCATCGTGGAAAAAGAAGAGGTTCCA
ACCACGTCTACAAAGCAAGTGGATTGATGTGATAACATGGTGGAGCACGACACTCTGGTCTACTCCAAAA
ATGTCAAAGATACAGTCTCAGAAGATCAAAGGGCTATTGAGACTTTTCAACAAAGGATAATTTCGGGAAA
CCTCCTCGGATTCCATTGCCCAGCTATCTGTCACTTCATCGAAAGGACAGTAGAAAAGGAAGGTGGCTCC
TACAAATGCCATCATTGCGATAAAGGAAAGGCTATCATTCAAGATCTCTCTGCCGACAGTGGTCCCAAAG
ATGGACCCCCACCCACGAGGAGCATCGTGGAAAAAGAAGAGGTTCCAACCACGTCTACAAAGCAAGTGGA
TTGATGTGACATCTCCACTGACGTAAGGGATGACGCACAATCCCACTATCCTTCGCAAGACCCTTCCTCT
ATATAAGGAAGTTCATTTCATTTGGAGAGGACACGCTCGAGTATAAGAGCTCATTTTTACAACAATTACC
AACAACAACAAACAACAAACAACATTACAATTACATTTACAATTATCGATACAATGGAGGACGCCAAAAA
CATAAAGAAAGGCCCGGCGCCATTCTATCCTCTAGAGGATGGAACCGCTGGAGAGCAACTGCATAAGGCT
ATGAAGAGATACGCCCTGGTTCCTGGAACAATTGCTTTTACAGATGCACATATCGAGGTAAGTTTCTGCT
TCTACCTTTGATATATATATAATAATTATCATTAATTAGTAGTAATATAATATTTCAAATATTTTTTTCA
AAATAAAAGAATGTAGTATATAGCAATTGCTTTTCTGTAGTTTATAAGTGTGTATATTTTAATTTATAAC
TTTTCTAATATATGACCAAAATTTGTTGATGTGCAGGTGAACATCACGTACGCGGAATACTTCGAAATGT
CCGTTCGGTTGGCAGAAGCTATGAAACGATATGGGCTGAATACAAATCACAGAATCGTCGTATGCAGTGA
AAACTCTCTTCAATTCTTTATGCCGGTGTTGGGCGCGTTATTTATCGGAGTTGCAGTTGCGCCCGCGAAC
GACATTTATAATGAACGTGAATTGCTCAACAGTATGAACATTTCGCAGCCTACCGTAGTGTTTGTTTCCA
AAAAGGGGTTGCAAAAAATTTTGAACGTGCAAAAAAAATTACCAATAATCCAGAAAATTATTATCATGGA
TTCTAAAACGGATTACCAGGGATTTCAGTCGATGTACACGTTCGTCACATCTCATCTACCTCCCGGTTTT
AATGAATACGATTTTGTACCAGAGTCCTTTGATCGTGACAAAACAATTGCACTGATAATGAATTCCTCTG
GATCTACTGGGTTACCTAAGGGTGTGGCCCTTCCGCATAGAACTGCCTGCGTCAGATTCTCGCATGCCAG
AGATCCTATTTTTGGCAATCAAATCATTCCGGATACTGCGATTTTAAGTGTTGTTCCATTCCATCACGGT
TTTGGAATGTTTACTACACTCGGATATTTGATATGTGGATTTCGAGTCGTCTTAATGTATAGATTTGAAG
AAGAGCTGTTTTTACGATCCCTTCAGGATTACAAAATTCAAAGTGCGTTGCTAGTACCAACCCTATTTTC
ATTCTTCGCCAAAAGCACTCTGATTGACAAATACGATTTATCTAATTTACACGAAATTGCTTCTGGGGGC
GCACCTCTTTCGAAAGAAGTCGGGGAAGCGGTTGCAAAACGCTTCCATCTTCCAGGGATACGACAAGGAT
ATGGGCTCACTGAGACTACATCAGCTATTCTGATTACACCCGAGGGGGATGATAAACCGGGCGCGGTCGG
TAAAGTTGTTCCATTTTTTGAAGCGAAGGTTGTGGATCTGGATACCGGGAAAACGCTGGGCGTTAATCAG
AGAGGCGAATTATGTGTCAGAGGACCTATGATTATGTCCGGTTATGTAAACAATCCGGAAGCGACCAACG
CCTTGATTGACAAGGATGGATGGCTACATTCTGGAGACATAGCTTACTGGGACGAGGACGAACACTTCTT
CATAGTTGACCGCTTGAAGTCTTTAATTAAATACAAAGGATATCAGGTGGCCCCCGCTGAATTGGAATCG
ATATTGTTACAACACCCCAACATCTTCGACGCGGGCGTGGCAGGTCTGCCCGACGATGACGCCGGTGAAC
TTCCCGCCGCCGTTGTTGTTTTGGAGCACGGAAAGACGATGACGGAAAAAGAGATCGTGGATTACGTCGC
CAGTCAAGTAACAACCGCGAAAAAGTTGCGCGGAGGAGTTGTGTTTGTGGACGAAGTACCGAAAGGTCTT
ACCGGAAAACTCGACGCAAGAAAAATCAGAGAGATCCTCATAAAGGCCAAGAAGGGCGGAAAGTCCAAAT
TGTAAGCTTGTCAAGCAGATCGTTCAAACATTTGGCAATAAAGTTTCTTAAGATTGAATCCTGTTGCCGG
TCTTGCGATGATTATCATATAATTTCTGTTGAATTACGTTAAGCATGTAATAATTAACATGTAATGCATG
ACGTTATTTATGAGATGGGTTTTTATGATTAGAGTCCCGCAATTATACATTTAATACGCGATAGAAAACA
AAATATAGCGCGCAAACTAGGATAAATTATCGCGCGCGGTGTCATCTATGTTACTAGATCGACGCTCAGA
GAGGATGCACATGTGACCGAGGGACACGAAGTGATCCGTTTAAACTATCAGTGTTTGACAGGATATATTG
GCGGGTAAACCTAAGAGAAAAGAGCGTTTATTAGAATAATCGGATATTTAAAAGGGCGTGAAAAGGTTTA
TCCGTTCGTCCATTTGTATGTGCCAGCCGTGCGGCTGCATGAAATCCTGGCCGGTTTGTCTGATGCCAAG
CTGGCGGCCTGGCCGGCCAGCTTGGCCGCTGAAGAAACCGAGCGCCGCCGTCTAAAAAGGTGATGTGTAT
TTGAGTAAAACAGCTTGCGTCATGCGGTCGCTGCGTATATGATGCGATGAGTAAATAAACAAATACGCAA
GGGGAACGCATGAAGGTTATCGCTGTACTTAACCAGAAAGGCGGGTCAGGCAAGACGACCATCGCAACCC
ATCTAGCCCGCGCCCTGCAACTCGCCGGGGCCGATGTTCTGTTAGTCGATTCCGATCCCCAGGGCAGTGC
CCGCGATTGGGCGGCCGTGCGGGAAGATCAACCGCTAACCGTTGTCGGCATCGACCGCCCGACGATTGAC
CGCGACGTGAAGGCCATCGGCCGGCGCGACTTCGTAGTGATCGACGGAGCGCCCCAGGCGGCGGACTTGG
CTGTGTCCGCGATCAAGGCAGCCGACTTCGTGCTGATTCCGGTGCAGCCAAGCCCTTACGACATATGGGC
CACCGCCGACCTGGTGGAGCTGGTTAAGCAGCGCATTGAGGTCACGGATGGAAGGCTACAAGCGGCCTTT
GTCGTGTCGCGGGCGATCAAAGGCACGCGCATCGGCGGTGAGGTTGCCGAGGCGCTGGCCGGGTACGAGC
TGCCCATTCTTGAGTCCCGTATCACGCAGCGCGTGAGCTACCCAGGCACTGCCGCCGCCGGCACAACCGT
TCTTGAATCAGAACCCGAGGGCGACGCTGCCCGCGAGGTCCAGGCGCTGGCCGCTGAAATTAAATCAAAA
CTCATTTGAGTTAATGAGGTAAAGAGAAAATGAGCAAAAGCACAAACACGCTAAGTGCCGGCCGTCCGAG
CGCACGCAGCAGCAAGGCTGCAACGTTGGCCAGCCTGGCAGACACGCCAGCCATGAAGCGGGTCAACTTT
CAGTTGCCGGCGGAGGATCACACCAAGCTGAAGATGTACGCGGTACGCCAAGGCAAGACCATTACCGAGC
TGCTATCTGAATACATCGCGCAGCTACCAGAGTAAATGAGCAAATGAATAAATGAGTAGATGAATTTTAG
CGGCTAAAGGAGGCGGCATGGAAAATCAAGAACAACCAGGCACCGACGCCGTGGAATGCCCCATGTGTGG
AGGAACGGGCGGTTGGCCAGGCGTAAGCGGCTGGGTTGTCTGCCGGCCCTGCAATGGCACTGGAACCCCC
AAGCCCGAGGAATCGGCGTGAGCGGTCGCAAACCATCCGGCCCGGTACAAATCGGCGCGGCGCTGGGTGA
TGACCTGGTGGAGAAGTTGAAGGCCGCGCAGGCCGCCCAGCGGCAACGCATCGAGGCAGAAGCACGCCCC
GGTGAATCGTGGCAAGCGGCCGCTGATCGAATCCGCAAAGAATCCCGGCAACCGCCGGCAGCCGGTGCGT
CGTCGATTAGGAAGCCGCCCAAGGGCGACGAGCAACCAGATTTTTTCGTTCCGATGCTCTATGACGTGGG
CACCCGCGATAGTCGCAGCATCATGGACGTGGCCGTTTTCCGTCTGTCGAAGCGTGACCGACGAGCTGGC
GAGGTGATCCGCTACGAGCTTCCAGACGGGCACGTAGAGGTTTCCGCAGGGCCGGCCGGCATGGCCAGTG
TGTGGGATTACGACCTGGTACTGATGGCGGTTTCCCATCTAACCGAATCCATGAACCGATACCGGGAAGG
GAAGGGAGACAAGCCCGGCCGCGTGTTCCGTCCACACGTTGCGGACGTACTCAAGTTCTGCCGGCGAGCC
GATGGCGGAAAGCAGAAAGACGACCTGGTAGAAACCTGCATTCGGTTAAACACCACGCACGTTGCCATGC
AGCGTACGAAGAAGGCCAAGAACGGCCGCCTGGTGACGGTATCCGAGGGTGAAGCCTTGATTAGCCGCTA
CAAGATCGTAAAGAGCGAAACCGGGCGGCCGGAGTACATCGAGATCGAGCTAGCTGATTGGATGTACCGC
GAGATCACAGAAGGCAAGAACCCGGACGTGCTGACGGTTCACCCCGATTACTTTTTGATCGATCCCGGCA
TCGGCCGTTTTCTCTACCGCCTGGCACGCCGCGCCGCAGGCAAGGCAGAAGCCAGATGGTTGTTCAAGAC
GATCTACGAACGCAGTGGCAGCGCCGGAGAGTTCAAGAAGTTCTGTTTCACCGTGCGCAAGCTGATCGGG
TCAAATGACCTGCCGGAGTACGATTTGAAGGAGGAGGCGGGGCAGGCTGGCCCGATCCTAGTCATGCGCT
ACCGCAACCTGATCGAGGGCGAAGCATCCGCCGGTTCCTAATGTACGGAGCAGATGCTAGGGCAAATTGC
CCTAGCAGGGGAAAAAGGTCGAAAAAGCTTCTTTCCTGTGGATAGCACGTACATTGGGAACCCAAAGCCG
TACATTGGGAACCGGAACCCGTACATTGGGAACCCAAAGCCGTACATTGGGAACCGGTCACACATGTAAG
TGACTGATATAAAAGAGAAAAAAGGCGATTTTTCCGCCTAAAACTCTTTAAAACTTATTAAAACTCTTAA
AACCCGCCTGGCCTGTGCATAACTGTCTGGCCAGCGCACAGCCGAACAGCTGCAAAAAGCGCCCACATCA
AGGCTCCGAGTGCGCGGAACCCCTATTTGTTTATTTTTCTAAATACATTCAAATATGTATCCGCTCATGA
GACAATAACCCTGATAAATGCTTCAATAATATTGAAAAAGGAAGAGTATGGCTAAAATGAGAATATCACC
GGAATTGAAAAAACTGATCGAAAAATACCGCTGCGTAAAAGATACGGAAGGAATGTCTCCTGCTAAGGTA
TATAAGCTGGTGGGAGAAAATGAAAACCTATATTTAAAAATGACGGACAGCCGGTATAAAGGGACCACCT
ATGATGTGGAACGGGAAAAGGACATGATGCTATGGCTGGAAGGAAAGCTGCCTGTTCCAAAGGTCCTGCA
CTTTGAACGGCATGATGGCTGGAGCAATCTGCTCATGAGTGAGGCCGATGGCGTCCTTTGCTCGGAAGAG
TATGAAGATGAACAAAGCCCTGAAAAGATTATCGAGCTGTATGCGGAGTGCATCAGGCTCTTTCACTCCA
TCGACATATCGGATTGTCCCTATACGAATAGCTTAGACAGCCGCTTAGCCGAATTGGATTACTTACTGAA
TAACGATCTGGCCGATGTGGATTGCGAAAACTGGGAAGAGGACACTCCATTTAAAGATCCGCGCGAGCTG
TATGATTTTTTAAAGACGGAAAAGCCCGAAGAGGAACTTGTCTTTTCCCACGGCGACCTGGGAGACAGCA
ACATCTTTGTGAAAGATGGCAAAGTAAGTGGCTTTATTGATCTTGGGAGAAGCGGCAGGGCGGACAAGTG
GTATGACATTGCCTTCTGCGTCCGGTCGCTCAGGGAGGATATCGGGGAAGAACAGTATGTCGAGCTATTT
TTTGACTTACTGGGGATCAAGCCTGATTGGGAGAAAATAAAATATTATATTTTACTGGATGAATTGTTTT
AGCTGTCAGACCAAGTTTACTCATATATACTTTAGATTGATTTAAAACTTCATTTTTAATTTAAAAGGAT
CTAGGTGAAGATCCTTTTTGATAATCTCATGACCAAAATCCCTTAACGTGAGTTTTCGTTCTAGCTGTAA
CCTCGAAGCGTTTCACTTGTAACAACGATTGAGAATTTTTGTCATAAAATTGAAATACTTGGTTCGCATT
TTTGTCATCCGCGGTCAGCCGCAATTCTGACGAACTGCCCATTTAGCTGGAGATGATTGTACATCCTTCA
CGTGAAAATTTCTCAAGCGCTGTGAACAAGGGTTCAGATTTTAGATTGAAAGGTGAGCCGTTGAAACACG
TTCTTCTTGTCGATGACGACGTCGCTATGCGGCATCTTATTATTGAATACCTTACGATCCACGCCTTCAA
AGTGACCGCGGTAGCCGACAGCACCCAGTTCACAAGAGTACTCTCTTCCGCGACGGTCGATGTCGTGGTT
GTTGATCTAGATTTAGGTCGTGAAGATGGGCTCGAGATCGTTCGTAATCTGGCGGCAAAGTCTGATATTC
CAATCATAATTATCAGTGGCGACCGCCTTGAGGAGACGGATAAAGTTGTTGCACTCGAGCTAGGAGCAAG
TGATTTTATCGCTAAGCCGTTCAGTATCAGAGAGTTTCTAGCACGCATTCGGGTTGCCTTGCGCGTGCGC
CCCAACGTTGTCCGCTCCAAAGACCGACGGTCTTTTTGTTTTACTGACTGGACACTTAATCTCAGGCAAC
GTCGCTTGATGTCCGAAGCTGGCGGTGAGGTGAAACTTACGGCAGGTGAGTTCAATCTTCTCCTCGCGTT
TTTAGAGAAACCCCGCGACGTTCTATCGCGCGAGCAACTTCTCATTGCCAGTCGAGTACGCGACGAGGAG
GTTTATGACAGGAGTATAGATGTTCTCATTTTGAGGCTGCGCCGCAAACTTGAGGCGGATCCGTCAAGCC
CTCAACTGATAAAAACAGCAAGAGGTGCCGGTTATTTCTTTGACGCGGACGTGCAGGTTTCGCACGGGGG
GACGATGGCAGCCTGAGCCAATTGCATTTGCCTCTTAATTATCTGGCTCAAAGGGTGACTGAGGAGTAAG
CGATGTGCCCATCACACTGACCACCAAGACGGGGGTTCGTTTTGAAGATCACCCTTCAGACCCAAGGCCA
GTGTGCGTTGATCGCGGCCACACTGCAAATTCACATACTGTCGATAAAGGGGCGTTGGACGAGAACCCAT
TCGTCAGGATACTGGCTCGTGATCTCACTGAGCGTCAGACCCCGTAGAAAAGATCAAAGGATCTTCTTGA
GATCCTTTTTTTCTGCGCGTAATCTGCTGCTTGCAAACAAAAAAACCACCGCTACCAGCGGTGGTTTGTT
TGCCGGATCAAGAGCTACCAACTCTTTTTCCGAAGGTAACTGGCTTCAGCAGAGCGCAGATACCAAATAC
TGTTCTTCTAGTGTAGCCGTAGTTAGGCCACCACTTCAAGAACTCTGTAGCACCGCCTACATACCTCGCT
CTGCTAATCCTGTTACCAGTGGCTGCTGCCAGTGGCGATAAGTCGTGTCTTACCGGGTTGGACTCAAGAC
GATAGTTACCGGATAAGGCGCAGCGGTCGGGCTGAACGGGGGGTTCGTGCACACAGCCCAGCTTGGAGCG
AACGACCTACACCGAACTGAGATACCTACAGCGTGAGCTATGAGAAAGCGCCACGCTTCCCGAAGGGAGA
AAGGCGGACAGGTATCCGGTAAGCGGCAGGGTCGGAACAGGAGAGCGCACGAGGGAGCTTCCAGGGGGAA
ACGCCTGGTATCTTTATAGTCCTGTCGGGTTTCGCCACCTCTGACTTGAGCGTCGATTTTTGTGATGCTC
GTCAGGGGGGCGGAGCCTATGGAAAAACGCCAGCAACGCGGCCTTTTTACGGTTCCTGCTCGGATCTGTT
GGACCGGACAGTAGTCATGGTTGATGGGCTGCCTGTATCGAGTGGTGATTTTGTGCCGAGCTGCCGGTCG
GGGAGCTGTTGGCTGGCTGGTGGCAGGATATATTGTGGTGTAAACAAATTGACGCTTAGACAACTTAATA
ACACATTGCGGACGTTTTTAATGTACTGGGGTTGAACACTCT
Features (pLannotate 1.2.2; 18 found; start..end, strand, type, name):
    137..813     +  promoter       CaMV 35S promoter (enhanced): cauliflower mosaic virus 35S promoter with a duplicated enhancer region
    876..2279    +  CDS            MVP_TEV (fragment): Experimental evidence at protein level: Swiss-Prot protein existence level 1. [Movement protein P3N-PIPO]: allows efficient cell to cell propagation, by bypassing the host cell wall barrier. Transports viral genome to neighboring plant cells directly through plasmosdesmata, without any budding (By similarity). From Tobacco etch virus (TEV).
   2295..2547    +  terminator     NOS terminator: nopaline synthase terminator and poly(A) signal
   2651..3327    +  promoter       CaMV 35S promoter (enhanced): cauliflower mosaic virus 35S promoter with a duplicated enhancer region
   3352..3405    +  misc_feature   TMV Ω: translational enhancer from the tobacco mosaic virus 5'-leader sequence (Gallie et al., 1988)
   3414..3559    +  CDS            luciferase (fragment): firefly luciferase; luc
   3558..3746    +  intron         IV2 intron: modified second intron of the potato ST-LS1 gene (Vancanneyt et al., 1990)
   3745..5255    +  CDS            luciferase (fragment): firefly luciferase; luc
   5268..5520    +  terminator     NOS terminator: nopaline synthase terminator and poly(A) signal
   5586..5610    +  misc_feature   RB T-DNA repeat: right border repeat from nopaline C58 T-DNA
   5890..6519    +  CDS            pVS1 StaA: stability protein from the Pseudomonas plasmid pVS1 (Heeb et al., 2000)
   6948..8021    +  CDS            pVS1 RepA: replication protein from the Pseudomonas plasmid pVS1 (Heeb et al., 2000)
   8087..8281    +  rep_origin     pVS1 oriV: origin of replication for the Pseudomonas plasmid pVS1 (Heeb et al., 2000)
   8343..8447    +  promoter       AmpR promoter: bla
   8448..9242    +  CDS            KanR: aminoglycoside phosphotransferase; aphA-3; confers resistance to kanamycin
   9503..10303   +  CDS            virG: VIRG_AGRT9 - Protein inferred from homology: Swiss-Prot protein existence level 3. VirG is required for the positive regulation of at least two vir loci encoded by the Ti plasmid of A.tumefaciens. From Agrobacterium tumefaciens (strain 15955).
  10567..11155   +  rep_origin     ori: high-copy-number ColE1/pMB1/pBR322/pUC origin of replication
  11291..11315   +  misc_feature   LB T-DNA repeat: left border repeat from nopaline C58 T-DNA
