[The description below was written by a language model from this plasmid's Addgene catalogue record and pLannotate feature annotations shown in this document.]
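Description:
pSB118 - pL2_pSB90_fLUC-I_HcPro is a binary plant expression vector of about 11.4 kb for Agrobacterium-mediated transient expression. It is built on pSB90, a derivative of the modular-cloning level 2 acceptor pAGM4723 to which the VirGN54D gene was added. The backbone carries a high-copy ColE1/pUC-type origin for propagation in E. coli. The pVS1 oriV, together with the RepA replication and StaA stability proteins, maintains the plasmid in Agrobacterium. Selection in bacteria is by kanamycin, through an aphA-3 aminoglycoside phosphotransferase driven by the bla promoter. The virG coding sequence lies outside the T-DNA. According to the depositor, the N54D variant increases Agrobacterium virulence, which should improve T-DNA delivery.

Between the nopaline-type left and right border repeats sit two transcription units, each driven by an enhanced (duplicated-enhancer) CaMV 35S promoter and ended by a NOS terminator. The first expresses HcPro from tobacco etch virus, a suppressor of RNA silencing that helps sustain transgene expression. The automated annotation labels this region as a fragment of the TEV P3N-PIPO movement protein entry. That label probably reflects a match to a shared polyprotein database record, and the catalogue identifies the insert as HcPro. The second unit expresses firefly luciferase behind the TMV Ω translational enhancer. Its coding sequence is interrupted by the IV2 intron of the potato ST-LS1 gene. Because bacteria cannot splice the intron, functional luciferase is made only in plant cells, so the signal reports genuine plant transformation rather than expression in residual Agrobacterium. No plant selectable marker is annotated, consistent with transient use. The associated work applied the vector to transient expression in Catharanthus roseus seedlings.
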