Addgene plasmid #123193: pSB118 - pL2_pSB90_fLUC-I_HcPro
Purpose: binary plant vector for transient TEV HcPro and fLUC (with intron) expression
Depositing lab: Erin Cram & Carolyn Lee-Parsons. Depositing organization: Northeastern University. Publication: EASI Transformation: An Efficient Transient Expression Method for Analyzing Gene Function in Catharanthus roseus Seedlings. Mortensen S, Bernal-Franco D, Cole LF, Sathitloetsakun S, Cram EJ, Lee-Parsons CWT. Front Plant Sci. 2019 Jun 11;10:755. doi: 10.3389/fpls.2019.00755. eCollection 2019. PubMed 31263474.
Backbone
  Vector backbone: pSB90
  Backbone manufacturer: Modified from pAGM4723 (Weber et al., 2011; DOI:10.1371/journal.pone.0016765) by the addition of the VirGN54D gene
  Backbone size w/o insert (bp): 5851
  Vector type: Plant Expression, Luciferase
Growth in bacteria
  Bacterial resistance: Kanamycin, 50 μg/mL
  Growth temperature: 37°C
  Growth strain: DH5alpha
  Copy number: High Copy
Gene/Insert
  Gene/Insert name: 2x35S::HcPro::tNOS 2x35S::fLUC-I::tNOS
  Species: Synthetic
  Insert size (bp): 5491
  Cloning method: Restriction Enzyme; 5′ cloning site Unknown (unknown if destroyed); 3′ cloning site Unknown (unknown if destroyed)
  Sequencing primers: 5′ n/a
Terms and licenses: Academic/Nonprofit Terms; Industry Terms: Not Available to Industry
Depositor comments: Transient fLUC and TEV HcPro (silencing suppressor) expression vector for plants. Introns avoid expression of fLUC in Agrobacteria. Increased virulence in Agro. through VirGN54D in the vector backbone
How to cite: pSB118 - pL2_pSB90_fLUC-I_HcPro was a gift from Erin Cram & Carolyn Lee-Parsons (Addgene plasmid # 123193 ; http://n2t.net/addgene:123193 ; RRID:Addgene_123193)
